>Addgene plasmid #230359 | AiP12285 - pAAV-AiE2004m_6xC2-minCMV-SYFP2-WPRE3-BGHpA (Alias: CN2285) | addgene full sequence | sequence record 461902 | Addgene NGS Result
CCTGCAGGCAGCTGCGCGCTCGCTCGCTCACTGAGGCCGCCCGGGCGTCGGGCGACCTTTGGTCGCCCGG
CCTCAGTGAGCGAGCGAGCGCGCAGAGAGGGAGTGGCCAACTCCATCACTAGGGGTTCCTGCGGCCGCAC
GCGTTTACCCTGTTGAATATCACTGACTCACTAACTTGCATTGCCATGCTAACTTGCTTTCAGAGAGATC
TCAGAACACATCATCTTCTGCTATTTCAATACATGCACATTAATTTCCTATCAACGTGTGCTGATCAGGA
ACTCTGTAATCTGGCACCGTTACCCTGTTGAATATCACTGACTCACTAACTTGCATTGCCATGCTAACTT
GCTTTCAGAGAGATCTCAGAACACATCATCTTCTGCTATTTCAATACATGCACATTAATTTCCTATCAAC
GTGTGCTGATCAGGAACTCTGTAATCTGGCACCGTTACCCTGTTGAATATCACTGACTCACTAACTTGCA
TTGCCATGCTAACTTGCTTTCAGAGAGATCTCAGAACACATCATCTTCTGCTATTTCAATACATGCACAT
TAATTTCCTATCAACGTGTGCTGATCAGGAACTCTGTAATCTGGCACCGCTTAAGTTACCCTGTTGAATA
TCACTGACTCACTAACTTGCATTGCCATGCTAACTTGCTTTCAGAGAGATCTCAGAACACATCATCTTCT
GCTATTTCAATACATGCACATTAATTTCCTATCAACGTGTGCTGATCAGGAACTCTGTAATCTGGCACCG
TTACCCTGTTGAATATCACTGACTCACTAACTTGCATTGCCATGCTAACTTGCTTTCAGAGAGATCTCAG
AACACATCATCTTCTGCTATTTCAATACATGCACATTAATTTCCTATCAACGTGTGCTGATCAGGAACTC
TGTAATCTGGCACCGTTACCCTGTTGAATATCACTGACTCACTAACTTGCATTGCCATGCTAACTTGCTT
TCAGAGAGATCTCAGAACACATCATCTTCTGCTATTTCAATACATGCACATTAATTTCCTATCAACGTGT
GCTGATCAGGAACTCTGTAATCTGGCACCGCTTAAGGAGCTCAGAGGTAGGCGTGTACGGTGGGAGGCCT
ATATAAGCAGAGCTGGTTTAGTGAACCGTCAGATCGCCTGGGGATCCAGATCTTTCGAAGCTAGCGCTAC
CGGTCGCCACCATGGTGAGCAAGGGCGAGGAGCTGTTCACCGGGGTGGTGCCCATCCTGGTCGAGCTGGA
CGGCGACGTAAACGGCCACAAGTTCAGCGTGTCCGGCGAGGGCGAGGGCGATGCCACCTACGGCAAGCTG
ACCCTGAAGCTGATCTGCACCACCGGCAAGCTGCCCGTGCCCTGGCCCACCCTCGTGACCACCCTGGGCT
ACGGCGTGCAGTGCTTCGCCCGCTACCCCGACCACATGAAGCAGCACGACTTCTTCAAGTCCGCCATGCC
CGAAGGCTACGTCCAGGAGCGCACCATCTTCTTCAAGGACGACGGCAACTACAAGACCCGCGCCGAGGTG
AAGTTCGAGGGCGACACCCTGGTGAACCGCATCGAGCTGAAGGGCATCGACTTCAAGGAGGACGGCAACA
TCCTGGGGCACAAGCTGGAGTACAACTACAACAGCCACAACGTCTATATCACCGCCGACAAGCAGAAGAA
CGGCATCAAGGCCAACTTCAAGATCCGCCACAACATCGAGGACGGCGGCGTGCAGCTCGCCGACCACTAC
CAGCAGAACACCCCCATCGGCGACGGCCCCGTGCTGCTGCCCGACAACCACTACCTGAGCTACCAGTCCA
AGCTGAGCAAAGACCCCAACGAGAAGCGCGATCACATGGTCCTGCTGGAGTTCGTGACCGCCGCCGGGAT
CACTCTCGGCATGGACGAGCTGTACAAGTAAGTCGACGGCGCGCCGCGGCCGCGAATTCGATATCATAAT
CAACCTCTGGATTACAAAATTTGTGAAAGATTGACTGGTATTCTTAACTATGTTGCTCCTTTTACGCTAT
GTGGATACGCTGCTTTAATGCCTTTGTATCATGCTATTGCTTCCCGTATGGCTTTCATTTTCTCCTCCTT
GTATAAATCCTGGTTAGTTCTTGCCACGGCGGAACTCATCGCCGCCTGCCTTGCCCGCTGCTGGACAGGG
GCTCGGCTGTTGGGCACTGACAATTCCGTGGCTCGAGAGATCTTCGACTGTGCCTTCTAGTTGCCAGCCA
TCTGTTGTTTGCCCCTCCCCCGTGCCTTCCTTGACCCTGGAAGGTGCCACTCCCACTGTCCTTTCCTAAT
AAAATGAGGAAATTGCATCGCATTGTCTGAGTAGGTGTCATTCTATTCTGGGGGGTGGGGTGGGGCAGGA
CAGCAAGGGGGAGGATTGGGAAGACAATAGCAGGCATGAGATCTCACGTGCGGACCGAGCGGCCGCAGGA
ACCCCTAGTGATGGAGTTGGCCACTCCCTCTCTGCGCGCTCGCTCGCTCACTGAGGCCGGGCGACCAAAG
GTCGCCCGACGCCCGGGCTTTGCCCGGGCGGCCTCAGTGAGCGAGCGAGCGCGCAGCTGCCTGCAGGGGC
GCCTGATGCGGTATTTTCTCCTTACGCATCTGTGCGGTATTTCACACCGCATA
[95 nt withheld, positions 2644-2738]
T
[46 nt withheld, positions 2740-2785]
C
[141 nt withheld, positions 2787-2927]
CCTTTGACGTTGGAGTCCACGTTCTTT
[37 nt withheld, positions 2955-2991]
ACTCTATCTCGGGCTATTCTTTTGATTTATAAGGGATTTTGCCGATTTCGGTCTATTGGTTAAAAAATGA
GCTGATTTAACAAAAATTTAACGCGAATTTTAACAAAATATTAACGTTTACAATTTTATGGTGCACTCTC
AGTACAATCTGCTCTGATGCCGCATAGTTAAGCCAGCCCCGACACCCGCCAACACCCGCTGACGCGCCCT
GACGGGCTTGTCTGCTCCCGGCATCCGCTTACAGACAAGCTGTGACCGTCTCCGGGAGCTGCATGTGTCA
GAGGTTTTCACCGTCATCACCGAAACGCGCGAGACGAAAGGGCCTCGTGATACGCCTATTTTTATAGGTT
AATGTCATGATAATAATGGTTTCTTAGACGTCAGGTGGCACTTTTCGGGGAAATGTGCGCGGAACCCCTA
TTTGTTTATTTTTCTAAATACATTCAAATATGTATCCGCTCATGAGACAATAACCCTGATAAATGCTTCA
ATAATATTGAAAAAGGAAGAGTATGAGTATTCAACATTTCCGTGTCGCCCTTATTCCCTTTTTTGCGGCA
TTTTGCCTTCCTGTTTTTGCTCACCCAGAAACGCTGGTGAAAGTAAAAGATGCTGAAGATCAGTTGGGTG
CACGAGTGGGTTACATCGAACTGGATCTCAACAGCGGTAAGATCCTTGAGAGTTTTCGCCCCGAAGAACG
TTTTCCAATGATGAGCACTTTTAAAGTTCTGCTATGTGGCGCGGTATTATCCCGTATTGACGCCGGGCAA
GAGCAACTCGGTCGCCGCATACACTATTCTCAGAATGACTTGGTTGAGTACTCACCAGTCACAGAAAAGC
ATCTTACGGATGGCATGACAGTAAGAGAATTATGCAGTGCTGCCATAACCATGAGTGATAACACTGCGGC
CAACTTACTTCTGACAACGATCGGAGGACCGAAGGAGCTAACCGCTTTTTTGCACAACATGGGGGATCAT
GTAACTCGCCTTGATCGTTGGGAACCGGAGCTGAATGAAGCCATACCAAACGACGAGCGTGACACCACGA
TGCCTGTAGCAATGGCAACAACGTTGCGCAAACTATTAACTGGCGAACTACTTACTCTAGCTTCCCGGCA
ACAATTAATAGACTGGATGGAGGCGGATAAAGTTGCAGGACCACTTCTGCGCTCGGCCCTTCCGGCTGGC
TGGTTTATTGCTGATAAATCTGGAGCCGGTGAGCGTGGGTCTCGCGGTATCATTGCAGCACTGGGGCCAG
ATGGTAAGCCCTCCCGTATCGTAGTTATCTACACGACGGGGAGTCAGGCAACTATGGATGAACGAAATAG
ACAGATCGCTGAGATAGGTGCCTCACTGATTAAGCATTGGTAACTGTCAGACCAAGTTTACTCATATATA
CTTTAGATTGATTTAAAACTTCATTTTTAATTTAAAAGGATCTAGGTGAAGATCCTTTTTGATAATCTCA
TGACCAAAATCCCTTAACGTGAGTTTTCGTTCCACTGAGCGTCAGACCCCGTAGAAAAGATCAAAGGATC
TTCTTGAGATCCTTTTTTTCTGCGCGTAATCTGCTGCTTGCAAACAAAAAAACCACCGCTACCAGCGGTG
GTTTGTTTGCCGGATCAAGAGCTACCAACTCTTTTTCCGAAGGTAACTGGCTTCAGCAGAGCGCAGATAC
CAAATACTGTTCTTCTAGTGTAGCCGTAGTTAGGCCACCACTTCAAGAACTCTGTAGCACCGCCTACATA
CCTCGCTCTGCTAATCCTGTTACCAGTGGCTGCTGCCAGTGGCGATAAGTCGTGTCTTACCGGGTTGGAC
TCAAGACGATAGTTACCGGATAAGGCGCAGCGGTCGGGCTGAACGGGGGGTTCGTGCACACAGCCCAGCT
TGGAGCGAACGACCTACACCGAACTGAGATACCTACAGCGTGAGCTATGAGAAAGCGCCACGCTTCCCGA
AGGGAGAAAGGCGGACAGGTATCCGGTAAGCGGCAGGGTCGGAACAGGAGAGCGCACGAGGGAGCTTCCA
GGGGGAAACGCCTGGTATCTTTATAGTCCTGTCGGGTTTCGCCACCTCTGACTTGAGCGTCGATTTTTGT
GATGCTCGTCAGGGGGGCGGAGCCTATGGAAAAACGCCAGCAACGCGGCCTTTTTACGGTTCCTGGCCTT
TTGCTGGCCTTTTGCTCACATGT
Features (pLannotate 1.2.2; 15 found; start..end, strand, type, name):
     12..39      +  repeat_region  AAV2 ITR (fragment): inverted terminal repeat of adeno-associated virus serotype 2 inverted
     68..95      +  repeat_region  AAV2 ITR (fragment): inverted terminal repeat of adeno-associated virus serotype 2 inverted
   1096..1134    +  promoter       minimal CMV promoter: human cytomegalovirus (CMV) immediate early promoter
   1202..1918    +  CDS            SYFP2: SYFP2 is a basic (constitutively fluorescent) yellow fluorescent protein published in 2006, derived from Aequorea victoria. It is reported to be a very rapidly-maturing monomer with moderate acid sensitivity.
   1958..2115    +  misc_feature   WPRE (fragment): woodchuck hepatitis virus posttranscriptional regulatory element
   2121..2201    +  misc_feature   WPRE (fragment): woodchuck hepatitis virus posttranscriptional regulatory element
   2218..2329    +  polyA_signal   bGH poly(A) signal: bovine growth hormone polyadenylation signal
   2447..2587    +  repeat_region  AAV2 ITR: inverted terminal repeat of adeno-associated virus serotype 2 inverted
   2592..2643    -  misc_feature   bom (fragment): basis of mobility region from pBR322
   2662..3117    +  rep_origin     f1 ori (sequence partly withheld): f1 bacteriophage origin of replication; arrow indicates direction of (+) strand synthesis
   3118..3167    -  misc_feature   bom (fragment): basis of mobility region from pBR322
   3269..3304    -  CDS            rop (fragment): Rop protein, which maintains plasmids at low copy number; rop
   3399..3503    +  promoter       AmpR promoter: bla
   3504..4364    +  CDS            AmpR: β-lactamase; bla; confers resistance to ampicillin, carbenicillin, and related antibiotics
   4535..5123    +  rep_origin     ori: high-copy-number ColE1/pMB1/pBR322/pUC origin of replication
