[The description below was written by a language model from this plasmid's Addgene catalogue record and pLannotate feature annotations shown in this document.]
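Description:
AiP12285 - pAAV-AiE2004m_6xC2-minCMV-SYFP2-WPRE3-BGHpA (alias CN2285) is an AAV transfer plasmid built on a pAAV2 backbone. It is intended for packaging a reporter genome into recombinant adeno-associated virus for delivery to brain tissue. It is propagated in E. coli as a high-copy plasmid through a ColE1/pUC-type origin and selected with ampicillin via the β-lactamase gene. An f1 phage origin is also present in the backbone. The recorded growth strain is a recombination-deficient "stable" strain, a common choice for maintaining the repeat-rich ITRs. The feature table detects one complete AAV2 ITR downstream of the cassette but only short ITR fragments at the upstream end. This may reflect the difficulty of sequencing and annotating these hairpin structures.

Between the ITRs, the payload is a compact enhancer-reporter cassette. The AiE2004m_6xC2 enhancer is not annotated in the feature table. It presumably lies in the unannotated stretch of about 1 kb between the left ITR and the minimal promoter, and the name suggests a six-copy concatemer of a core element. It sits upstream of a minimal promoter that has little activity alone, so expression depends on the enhancer's cell-type specificity. The catalogue field lists the promoter as minBG, whereas both the plasmid name and the sequence annotation indicate a minimal CMV promoter. This drives SYFP2, a rapidly maturing monomeric yellow fluorescent protein. It is followed by WPRE3, a shortened woodchuck posttranscriptional element that boosts transcript expression (annotated as two WPRE fragments), and the bovine growth hormone polyadenylation signal. The construct is designed to label specific brain cell populations by AAV-mediated expression, though the record does not state which population this enhancer targets.
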