Addgene plasmid #230359: AiP12285 - pAAV-AiE2004m_6xC2-minCMV-SYFP2-WPRE3-BGHpA (Alias: CN2285)
Purpose: AiE2004m_6xC2 is an enhancer sequence, designed to drive AAV-mediated transgene expression in specific populations of brain cells
Depositing lab: Allen Institute for Brain Science & Jonathan Ting. Depositing organization: Allen Institute. Publication: A suite of enhancer AAVs and transgenic mouse lines for genetic access to cortical cell types. Ben-Simon Y, Hooper M, Narayan S, Daigle TL, Dwivedi D, Way SW, Oster A, Stafford DA, Mich JK, Taormina MJ, Martinez RA, Opitz-Araya X, Roth JR, Alexander JR, Allen S, Amster A, Arbuckle J, Ayala A, Baker PM, Bakken TE, Barcelli T, Barta S, Bendrick J, Bertagnolli D, Bielstein C, Bishwakarma P, Bowlus J, Boyer G, Brouner K, Casian B, Casper T, Chakka AB, Chakrabarty R, Chance RK, Chavan S, Clark M, Colbert K, Collman F, Daniel S, Departee M, DiValentin P, Donadio N, Dotson N, Egdorf T, Fliss T, Gabitto M, Garcia J, Gary A, Gasperini M, Gloe J, Goldy J, Gore BB, Graybuck L, Greisman N, Haeseleer F, Halterman C, Haradon Z, Hastings SD, Helback O, Ho W, Hockemeyer D, Huang C, Huff S, Hunker A, Johansen N, Jones D, Juneau Z, Kalmbach B, Kannan M, Khem S, Kussick E, Kutsal R, Larsen R, Lee C, Lee AY, Leibly M, Lenz GH, Li S, Liang E, Lusk N, Madigan Z, Malloy J, Malone J, McCue R, Melchor J, Mollenkopf T, Moosman S, Morin E, Newman D, Ng L, Ngo K, Omstead V, Otto S, Oyama A, Pena N, Pham T, Phillips E, Pom CA, Potekhina L, Ransford S, Ray PL, Rette D, Reynoldson C, Rimorin C, Rocha D, Ruiz A, Sanchez REA, Sawyer L, Sedeno-Cortes A, Sevigny JP, Shapovalova N, Shepard N, Shulga L, Sigler AR, Siverts L, Soliman S, Somasundaram S, Staats B, Stewart K, Szelenyi E, Tieu M, Trader C, Tran A, van Velthoven CTJ, Walker M, Wang Y, Weed N, Wirthlin M, Wood T, Wynalda B, Yao Z, Zhou T, Ariza J, Dee N, Reding M, Ronellenfitch K, Mufti S, Sunkin SM, Smith KA, Esposito L, Waters J, Thyagarajan B, Yao S, Lein ES, Zeng H, Levi BP, Ngai J, Ting JT, Tasic B. Cell. 2025 May 16:S0092-8674(25)00513-6. doi: 10.1016/j.cell.2025.05.002. PubMed 40403729.
Backbone
  Vector backbone: pAAV2
  Vector type: AAV
Growth in bacteria
  Bacterial resistance: Ampicillin, 100 μg/mL
  Growth temperature: 37°C
  Growth strain: NEB Stable
  Copy number: High Copy
Gene/Insert
  Gene/Insert name: SYFP2
  Species: Synthetic
  Promoter: minBG
  Cloning method: Gibson Cloning
Terms and licenses: Academic/Nonprofit Terms; Industry Terms: Not Available to Industry
How to cite: AiP12285 - pAAV-AiE2004m_6xC2-minCMV-SYFP2-WPRE3-BGHpA (Alias: CN2285) was a gift from Allen Institute for Brain Science & Jonathan Ting (Addgene plasmid # 230359 ; http://n2t.net/addgene:230359 ; RRID:Addgene_230359)
